Addgene plasmid #91871: p2CT-His-MBP-Hhe_Cas13a_WT
Purpose: Bacterial expression for Cas13a
Depositing lab: Jennifer Doudna. Depositing organization: University of California, Berkeley. Publication: RNA Targeting by Functionally Orthogonal Type VI-A CRISPR-Cas Enzymes. East-Seletsky A, O'Connell MR, Burstein D, Knott GJ, Doudna JA. Mol Cell. 2017 May 4;66(3):373-383.e3. doi: 10.1016/j.molcel.2017.04.008. PubMed 28475872.
Backbone
  Vector backbone: p2CT
  Backbone manufacturer: UC Berkeley Macrolab
  Vector type: Bacterial Expression
Growth in bacteria
  Bacterial resistance: Ampicillin, 100 μg/mL
  Growth temperature: 37°C
  Growth strain: DH5alpha
  Copy number: High Copy
Gene/Insert
  Gene/Insert name: HheCas13a (HheC2c2) WT
  Tag / fusion protein: His6-MBP-TEV site (N terminal on backbone)
  Cloning method: Ligation Independent Cloning
Terms and licenses: Academic/Nonprofit Terms; Industry Terms: Not Available to Industry
How to cite: p2CT-His-MBP-Hhe_Cas13a_WT was a gift from Jennifer Doudna (Addgene plasmid # 91871 ; http://n2t.net/addgene:91871 ; RRID:Addgene_91871)
