[The description below was written by a language model from this plasmid's Addgene catalogue record, the feature table of its GenBank file and pLannotate feature annotations shown in this document.]
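Description:
p2CT-His-MBP-Hhe_Cas13a_WT is a bacterial expression plasmid of roughly 9.8 kb, built on the p2CT backbone for ligation-independent cloning and used to produce recombinant Cas13a in E. coli. It is maintained through a ColE1/pMB1-type origin and selected with ampicillin via the β-lactamase gene. The backbone shows clear pBR322 ancestry: a rop gene, a bom mobility region, and interrupted fragments of the tetracycline resistance gene with its promoter flank the expression cassette. These tetracycline remnants are not functional markers. The catalogue lists the plasmid as high copy, although rop normally moderates copy number.

The payload is the wild-type Cas13a (formerly C2c2) coding sequence, about 3.9 kb, which the annotation matches to the Herbinix hemicellulosilytica protein. Labels in the deposited record indicate it was assembled from two overlapping synthetic gene fragments and inserted between the LIC sites. Transcription is driven by a T7 promoter with the phage gene 10 ribosome binding site and ends at a T7 terminator, so expression requires a host supplying T7 RNA polymerase. No lac operator or lacI gene is annotated in either feature table. The protein is made as an N-terminal His6–MBP fusion. The histidine tag allows metal-affinity purification, the signal-sequence-free maltose binding protein aids cytosolic solubility, and a TEV protease site lets the tags be removed afterwards.

Cas13a is the RNA-guided, RNA-targeting effector of type VI-A CRISPR systems, and this construct serves to purify the enzyme for biochemical study, such as comparing the activities of different Cas13a homologues.
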