LOCUS       Exported 9815 bp ds-DNA circular SYN 13-APR-2017
DEFINITION  synthetic circular DNA
ACCESSION   .
VERSION     .
KEYWORDS    p2CT-His-MBP-Hhe_Cas13a_WT
SOURCE      synthetic DNA construct
  ORGANISM  synthetic DNA construct
REFERENCE   1 (bases 1 to 9815)
  AUTHORS   .
  TITLE     Direct Submission
  JOURNAL   Exported Thursday, Apr 13, 2017 from SnapGene 3.3.3
            http://www.snapgene.com
FEATURES             Location/Qualifiers
     source          1..9815
                     /organism="synthetic DNA construct"
                     /mol_type="other DNA"
     misc_feature    complement(139..167)
                     /label=AmpR_promoter
                     /note="AmpR_promoter"
                     /note="ApEinfo_revcolor=#b1ff67 ApEinfo_fwdcolor=#b1ff67"
     misc_feature    209..1069
                     /label=AMP resistance beta-lactimase
                     /note="AMP resistance beta-lactimase"
                     /note="ApEinfo_revcolor=#ffef86 ApEinfo_fwdcolor=#ffef86"
     CDS             407..1066
                     /label=AmpR
                     /note="AmpR"
                     /note="ApEinfo_revcolor=#ffef86 ApEinfo_fwdcolor=#ffef86"
     rep_origin      1164..1846
                     /label=ColE1 origin
                     /note="ColE1 origin"
                     /note="ApEinfo_revcolor=#f8d3a9 ApEinfo_fwdcolor=#f8d3a9"
     misc_feature    complement(1276..1385)
                     /label=RNA1-for
                     /note="RNA1-for"
                     /note="ApEinfo_revcolor=#85dae9 ApEinfo_fwdcolor=#85dae9"
     misc_feature    complement(1824..1833)
                     /label=ColE1 ORI
                     /note="ColE1 ORI"
                     /note="ApEinfo_revcolor=#b1ff67 ApEinfo_fwdcolor=#b1ff67"
     misc_feature    complement(2257..2482)
                     /label=ROP/ROM
                     /note="ROP/ROM"
                     /note="ApEinfo_revcolor=#ff9ccd ApEinfo_fwdcolor=#ff9ccd"
     primer_bind     4010..4029
                     /label=T7
                     /note="T7"
                     /note="ApEinfo_revcolor=#85dae9 ApEinfo_fwdcolor=#85dae9"
     misc_feature    4147..5349
                     /label=MBP ORF
                     /note="MBP ORF"
                     /note="ApEinfo_revcolor=#84b0dc ApEinfo_fwdcolor=#84b0dc"
     misc_feature    4159..4176
                     /label=His6 tag
                     /note="His6 tag"
                     /note="ApEinfo_revcolor=#5757ff ApEinfo_fwdcolor=#5757ff"
     misc_feature    5325..7324
                     /label=gB1_CVTD020000026.1
                     /note="gB1_CVTD020000026.1"
                     /note="ApEinfo_revcolor=#d59687 ApEinfo_fwdcolor=#d59687"
     misc_feature    5350..5364
                     /label=Lic_v1_For
                     /note="Lic_v1_For"
                     /note="ApEinfo_revcolor=#b1ff67 ApEinfo_fwdcolor=#b1ff67"
     misc_feature    5368..9222
                     /label=CVTD020000026.1
                     /note="CVTD020000026.1"
                     /note="ApEinfo_revcolor=#d6b295 ApEinfo_fwdcolor=#d6b295"
     misc_feature    7285..9269
                     /label=gB2_CVTD020000026.1
                     /note="gB2_CVTD020000026.1"
                     /note="ApEinfo_revcolor=#75c6a9 ApEinfo_fwdcolor=#75c6a9"
     misc_feature    9230..9244
                     /label=Lic_v1_rev
                     /note="Lic_v1_rev"
                     /note="ApEinfo_revcolor=#faac61 ApEinfo_fwdcolor=#faac61"
     misc_feature    9351..9369
                     /label=T7 terminator primer
                     /note="T7 terminator primer"
                     /note="ApEinfo_revcolor=#85dae9 ApEinfo_fwdcolor=#85dae9"
     misc_feature    9372..9412
                     /label=T7 terminator
                     /note="T7 terminator"
                     /note="ApEinfo_revcolor=#ffef86 ApEinfo_fwdcolor=#ffef86"
ORIGIN
        1 ttcttgaaga cgaaagggcc tcgtgatacg cctattttta taggttaatg tcatgataat
       61 aatggtttct tagacgtcag gtggcacttt tcggggaaat gtgcgcggaa cccctatttg
      121 tttatttttc taaatacatt caaatatgta tccgctcatg agacaataac cctgataaat
      181 gcttcaataa cattgaaaaa ggaagagtat gagtattcaa catttccgtg tcgcccttat
      241 tccctttttt gcggcatttt gccttcctgt ttttgctcac ccagaaacgc tggtgaaagt
      301 aaaagatgct gaagatcagt tgggtgcacg agtgggttac atcgaactgg atctcaacag
      361 cggtaagatc cttgagagtt ttcgccccga agaacgtttt ccaatgatga gcacttttaa
      421 agttctgcta tgtggcgcgg tattatcccg tgttgacgcc gggcaagagc aactcggtcg
      481 ccgcatacac tattctcaga atgacttggt tgagtactca ccagtcacag aaaagcatct
      541 tacggatggc atgacagtaa gagaattatg cagtgctgcc ataaccatga gtgataacac
      601 tgcggccaac ttacttctga caacgatcgg aggaccgaag gagctaaccg cttttttgca
      661 caacatgggg gatcatgtaa ctcgccttga tcgttgggaa ccggagctga atgaagccat
      721 accaaacgac gagcgtgaca ccacgatgcc tgcagcaatg gcaacaacgt tgcgcaaact
      781 attaactggc gaactactta ctctagcttc ccggcaacaa ttaatagact ggatggaggc
      841 ggataaagtt gcaggaccac ttctgcgctc ggcccttccg gctggctggt ttattgctga
      901 taaatctgga gccggtgagc gtgggtctcg cggtatcatt gcagcactgg ggccagatgg
      961 taagccctcc cgtatcgtag ttatctacac gacggggagt caggcaacta tggatgaacg
     1021 aaatagacag atcgctgaga taggtgcctc actgattaag cattggtaac tgtcagacca
     1081 agtttactca tatatacttt agattgattt aaaacttcat ttttaattta aaaggatcta
     1141 ggtgaagatc ctttttgata atctcatgac caaaatccct taacgtgagt tttcgttcca
     1201 ctgagcgtca gaccccgtag aaaagatcaa aggatcttct tgagatcctt tttttctgcg
     1261 cgtaatctgc tgcttgcaaa caaaaaaacc accgctacca gcggtggttt gtttgccgga
     1321 tcaagagcta ccaactcttt ttccgaaggt aactggcttc agcagagcgc agataccaaa
     1381 tactgtcctt ctagtgtagc cgtagttagg ccaccacttc aagaactctg tagcaccgcc
     1441 tacatacctc gctctgctaa tcctgttacc agtggctgct gccagtggcg ataagtcgtg
     1501 tcttaccggg ttggactcaa gacgatagtt accggataag gcgcagcggt cgggctgaac
     1561 ggggggttcg tgcacacagc ccagcttgga gcgaacgacc tacaccgaac tgagatacct
     1621 acagcgtgag ctatgagaaa gcgccacgct tcccgaaggg agaaaggcgg acaggtatcc
     1681 ggtaagcggc agggtcggaa caggagagcg cacgagggag cttccagggg gaaacgcctg
     1741 gtatctttat agtcctgtcg ggtttcgcca cctctgactt gagcgtcgat ttttgtgatg
     1801 ctcgtcaggg gggcggagcc tatggaaaaa cgccagcaac gcggcctttt tacggttcct
     1861 ggccttttgc tggccttttg ctcacatgtt ctttcctgcg ttatcccctg attctgtgga
     1921 taaccgtatt accgcctttg agtgagctga taccgctcgc cgcagccgaa cgaccgagcg
     1981 cagcgagtca gtgagcgagg aagcggaaga gcgcctgatg cggtattttc tccttacgca
     2041 tctgtgcggt atttcacacc gcatatatgg tgcactctca gtacaatctg ctctgatgcc
     2101 gcatagttaa gccagtatac actccgctat cgctacgtga ctgggtcatg gctgcgcccc
     2161 gacacccgcc aacacccgct gacgcgccct gacgggcttg tctgctcccg gcatccgctt
     2221 acagacaagc tgtgaccgtc tccgggagct gcatgtgtca gaggttttca ccgtcatcac
     2281 cgaaacgcgc gaggcagctg cggtaaagct catcagcgtg gtcgtgaagc gattcacaga
     2341 tgtctgcctg ttcatccgcg tccagctcgt tgagtttctc cagaagcgtt aatgtctggc
     2401 ttctgataaa gcgggccatg ttaagggcgg ttttttcctg tttggtcact gatgcctccg
     2461 tgtaaggggg atttctgttc atgggggtaa tgataccgat gaaacgagag aggatgctca
     2521 cgatacgggt tactgatgat gaacatgccc ggttactgga acgttgtgag ggtaaacaac
     2581 tggcggtatg gatgcggcgg gaccagagaa aaatcactca gggtcaatgc cagcgcttcg
     2641 ttaatacaga tgtaggtgtt ccacagggta gccagcagca tcctgcgatg cagatccgga
     2701 acataatggt gcagggcgct gacttccgcg tttccagact ttacgaaaca cggaaaccga
     2761 agaccattca tgttgttgct caggtcgcag acgttttgca gcagcagtcg cttcacgttc
     2821 gctcgcgtat cggtgattca ttctgctaac cagtaaggca accccgccag cctagccggg
     2881 tcctcaacga caggagcacg atcatgcgca cccgtggcca ggacccaacg ctgcccgaga
     2941 tgcgccgcgt gcggctgctg gagatggcgg acgcgatgga tatgttctgc caagggttgg
     3001 tttgcgcatt cacagttctc cgcaagaatt gattggctcc aattcttgga gtggtgaatc
     3061 cgttagcgag gtgccgccgg cttccattca ggtcgaggtg gcccggctcc atgcaccgcg
     3121 acgcaacgcg gggaggcaga caaggtatag ggcggcgcct acaatccatg ccaacccgtt
     3181 ccatgtgctc gccgaggcgg cataaatcgc cgtgacgatc agcggtccag tgatcgaagt
     3241 taggctggta agagccgcga gcgatccttg aagctgtccc tgatggtcgt catctacctg
     3301 cctggacagc atggcctgca acgcgggcat cccgatgccg ccggaagcga gaagaatcat
     3361 aatggggaag gccatccagc ctcgcgtcgc gaacgccagc aagacgtagc ccagcgcgtc
     3421 ggccgccatg ccggcgataa tggcctgctt ctcgccgaaa cgtttggtgg cgggaccagt
     3481 gacgaaggct tgagcgaggg cgtgcaagat tccgaatacc gcaagcgaca ggccgatcat
     3541 cgtcgcgctc cagcgaaagc ggtcctcgcc gaaaatgacc cagagcgctg ccggcacctg
     3601 tcctacgagt tgcatgataa agaagacagt cataagtgcg gcgacgatag tcatgccccg
     3661 cgcccaccgg aaggagctga ctgggttgaa ggctctcaag ggcatcggtc gacgctctcc
     3721 cttatgcgac tcctgcatta ggaagcagcc cagtagtagg ttgaggccgt tgagcaccgc
     3781 cgccgcaagg aatggtgcat gcaaggagat ggcgcccaac agtcccccgg ccacggggcc
     3841 tgccaccata cccacgccga aacaagcgct catgagcccg aagtggcgag cccgatcttc
     3901 cccatcggtg atgtcggcga tataggcgcc agcaaccgca cctgtggcgc cggtgatgcc
     3961 ggccacgatg cgtccggcgt agaggatcga gatctcgatc ccgcgaaatt aatacgactc
     4021 actataggga gaccacaacg gtttccctct agtgccggct ccggagagct ctttaattaa
     4081 gcggccgccc tgcaggactc gagttctaga aataattttg tttaacttta agaaggagat
     4141 atacatatga aatcttctca ccatcaccat caccatggtt cttctatgaa aatcgaagaa
     4201 ggtaaactgg taatctggat taacggcgat aaaggctata acggtctcgc tgaagtcggt
     4261 aagaaattcg agaaagatac cggaattaaa gtcaccgttg agcatccgga taaactggaa
     4321 gagaaattcc cacaggttgc ggcaactggc gatggccctg acattatctt ctgggcacac
     4381 gaccgctttg gtggctacgc tcaatctggc ctgttggctg aaatcacccc ggacaaagcg
     4441 ttccaggaca agctgtatcc gtttacctgg gatgccgtac gttacaacgg caagctgatt
     4501 gcttacccga tcgctgttga agcgttatcg ctgatttata acaaagatct gctgccgaac
     4561 ccgccaaaaa cctgggaaga gatcccggcg ctggataaag aactgaaagc gaaaggtaag
     4621 agcgcgctga tgttcaacct gcaagaaccg tacttcacct ggccgctgat tgctgctgac
     4681 gggggttatg cgttcaagta tgaaaacggc aagtacgaca ttaaagacgt gggcgtggat
     4741 aacgctggcg cgaaagcggg tctgaccttc ctggttgacc tgattaaaaa caaacacatg
     4801 aatgcagaca ccgattactc catcgcagaa gctgccttta ataaaggcga aacagcgatg
     4861 accatcaacg gcccgtgggc atggtccaac atcgacacca gcaaagtgaa ttatggtgta
     4921 acggtactgc cgaccttcaa gggtcaacca tccaaaccgt tcgttggcgt gctgagcgca
     4981 ggtattaacg ccgccagtcc gaacaaagag ctggcaaaag agttcctcga aaactatctg
     5041 ctgactgatg aaggtctgga agcggttaat aaagacaaac cgctgggtgc cgtagcgctg
     5101 aagtcttacg aggaagagtt ggcgaaagat ccacgtattg ccgccactat ggaaaacgcc
     5161 cagaaaggtg aaatcatgcc gaacatcccg cagatgtccg ctttctggta tgccgtgcgt
     5221 actgcggtga tcaacgccgc cagcggtcgt cagactgtcg atgaagccct gaaagacgcg
     5281 cagactaatt cgagctcgaa caacaacaac aataacaata acaacaacct cgggatcgag
     5341 gaaaacctgt acttccaatc caatgcaatg aagttgacgc gtcgccgcat cagtggcaat
     5401 tcagtcgacc agaagattac agctgcgttt tatcgtgata tgtcgcaagg gttattatat
     5461 tatgattcgg aggacaatga ctgtacggac aaggtcatcg aaagtatgga tttcgaacgc
     5521 tcttggcgtg gacgcattct gaagaacggc gaggatgata agaatccgtt ttacatgttc
     5581 gttaaaggtt tagttggttc caacgataag atcgtgtgcg aacctatcga cgtcgactca
     5641 gaccctgata acttagatat cttgattaac aaaaatctga cggggttcgg acgcaacttg
     5701 aaagcacctg acagtaacga taccttagaa aatcttatcc gcaaaatcca ggccggcatt
     5761 cccgaagaag aggttcttcc ggagctgaag aaaattaaag agatgatcca gaaagacatc
     5821 gttaaccgca aagagcagtt gcttaaatcc atcaaaaaca accgtattcc tttttcattg
     5881 gaaggttcca agctggtccc ttccaccaaa aagatgaagt ggcttttcaa gttgattgac
     5941 gttcctaata aaaccttcaa tgaaaaaatg ttggagaagt actgggagat ctacgactat
     6001 gacaagctta aggcgaatat cacgaaccgc ctggacaaaa cggataagaa ggcacgttca
     6061 atttcgcgtg cggtaagcga ggagttacgt gagtaccata aaaacttgcg cacaaactat
     6121 aatcgcttcg tatctggaga ccgtccagca gccgggcttg acaatggggg gagtgctaaa
     6181 tataatcccg ataaggagga gttcttattg tttcttaaag aagttgagca gtacttcaag
     6241 aaatacttcc cagtcaagag caagcattcg aacaagtcca aagacaaatc attggttgat
     6301 aagtacaaaa attattgcag ttacaaagtg gtcaagaaag aggtcaaccg cagcatcatc
     6361 aatcaattgg tggctggact tattcagcag ggtaagcttc tgtattactt ctactataac
     6421 gatacctggc aggaggattt cctgaattcc tacggtctta gttatattca ggttgaggag
     6481 gcatttaaaa agagtgtaat gaccagtctt tcgtggggaa tcaaccgtct gacctcgttc
     6541 tttatcgacg actcgaacac tgtgaagttt gatgatatca caacgaaaaa ggctaaggag
     6601 gcgattgagt ctaattattt caacaaatta cgcacatgct cccgtatgca ggaccacttc
     6661 aaagagaaat tggccttctt ttacccggtg tatgtgaagg acaagaagga tcgcccggat
     6721 gatgatatcg aaaacttaat tgtactggtt aagaacgcca ttgagagcgt gagctatttg
     6781 cgcaatcgca cgtttcactt taaagagagc tccttattgg agctgcttaa agagttagac
     6841 gataaaaatt ctggtcaaaa taaaatcgac tatagcgtag ccgctgaatt tattaaacgc
     6901 gatatcgaga acttgtatga cgtcttccgt gaacagatcc gctcacttgg tattgctgag
     6961 tactacaagg cggacatgat ttcggactgt tttaagacat gcgggttaga attcgcgctt
     7021 tattcgccaa aaaattcgtt gatgcccgct tttaagaacg tttataaacg cggagcaaat
     7081 cttaacaagg cgtatattcg cgataaaggg ccaaaggaaa caggagacca gggtcagaac
     7141 tcgtacaaag ctttggagga atatcgtgag cttacatggt atattgaggt gaagaataac
     7201 gaccagtcgt acaacgccta caagaatttg cttcaactga tttattatca tgcgtttctt
     7261 ccggaggttc gtgaaaatga ggctcttatc actgacttca ttaaccgcac taaagagtgg
     7321 aatcgtaagg aaacagagga gcgtctgaac actaaaaaca ataaaaaaca caagaatttc
     7381 gacgagaatg acgatattac ggtaaatacg tatcgttacg aatctattcc ggattaccag
     7441 ggggaatccc ttgatgatta tcttaaggtg ttacagcgca agcaaatggc gcgtgcgaag
     7501 gaggtaaatg agaaggagga gggcaacaat aactatatcc aattcattcg tgacgtcgta
     7561 gtatgggcgt tcggggccta cttggaaaac aagctgaaga attataagaa cgaactgcaa
     7621 ccaccgttga gcaaagagaa cattggctta aatgatacct taaaggaatt gtttcccgaa
     7681 gaaaaagtaa agtcaccatt taatatcaag tgccgtttct ccattagtac atttatcgac
     7741 aacaaaggta agtccaccga taatacctcg gccgaggccg tcaagactga tggcaaggag
     7801 gacgaaaagg acaaaaagaa tattaaacgc aaagacttgc tttgctttta cctgttctta
     7861 cgcttgcttg atgaaaacga aatttgcaaa ttacaacacc aatttattaa ataccgttgc
     7921 agtttaaaag agcgtcgttt tccaggtaac cgcaccaaac tggagaagga aactgaactt
     7981 ttggccgagc tggaagaact gatggaactg gtacgtttta cgatgccatc aattcctgaa
     8041 atctctgcaa aggcggaatc aggttatgac acaatgatta agaagtattt taaagacttc
     8101 atcgagaaaa aagtctttaa gaatccgaag acgtccaacc tgtactacca ctccgactct
     8161 aaaactccgg tcacccgcaa atatatggct ctgctgatgc gttctgcgcc tttgcatctc
     8221 tacaaggata tcttcaaggg ctactatttg atcactaaga aggagtgttt ggagtatatt
     8281 aaattaagca acatcattaa agactatcaa aactcattga atgaattgca cgagcagctg
     8341 gagcgcatta aattaaagag tgagaaacaa aacgggaaag actctctgta tcttgacaaa
     8401 aaggacttct ataaagtaaa ggagtacgtc gaaaatttag aacaagtggc gcgttacaag
     8461 cacttgcagc acaaaatcaa cttcgaaagc ttataccgta tttttcgtat tcacgtggac
     8521 atcgctgcgc gtatggtcgg ttatacccaa gactgggagc gtgatatgca ctttcttttc
     8581 aaggcgttgg tctataatgg cgtacttgag gagcgccgtt ttgaagcaat ctttaacaat
     8641 aacgatgaca acaacgacgg gcgtatcgta aaaaagatcc agaataactt aaataacaag
     8701 aaccgcgaat tagtatctat gttatgttgg aataaaaagc tgaacaagaa cgaatttggt
     8761 gctattattt ggaagcgtaa ccctatcgcc catctgaacc actttacaca aacggaacaa
     8821 aactcaaagt cgagccttga atctctgatc aactcgctgc gcatcctgtt agcgtacgac
     8881 cgtaaacgtc aaaacgctgt gacaaagact atcaatgacc ttctgttaaa cgactatcac
     8941 atccgcatta agtgggaagg gcgcgtggat gaagggcaga tctactttaa tatcaaggaa
     9001 aaggaagaca tcgagaacga gcctattatc cacttgaaac acctgcataa aaaggactgc
     9061 tacatttaca agaacagcta tatgttcgac aagcaaaagg agtggatttg taatggcatt
     9121 aaagaagaag tttatgacaa gtccattctt aagtgtatcg gaaacttgtt caagtttgac
     9181 tatgaggaca aaaacaaatc ctcagcaaat cctaagcaca cctaataaca ttggaagtgg
     9241 ataacggatc cgcgatcgcg gcgcgccacc tggtggccgg ccggtaccac gcgtgcgcgc
     9301 tgatccggct gctaacaaag cccgaaagga agctgagttg gctgctgcca ccgctgagca
     9361 ataactagca taaccccttg gggcctctaa acgggtcttg aggggttttt tgctgaaagg
     9421 aggaactata tccggatatc cacaggacgg gtgtggtcgc catgatcgcg tagtcgatag
     9481 tggctccaag tagcgaagcg agcaggactg ggcggcggcc aaagcggtcg gacagtgctc
     9541 cgagaacggg tgcgcataga aattgcatca acgcatatag cgctagcagc acgccatagt
     9601 gactggcgat gctgtcggaa tggacgatat cccgcaagag gcccggcagt accggcataa
     9661 ccaagcctat gcctacagca tccagggtga cggtgccgag gatgacgatg agcgcattgt
     9721 tagatttcat acacggtgcc tgactgcgtt agcaatttaa ctgtgataaa ctaccgcatt
     9781 aaagcttatc gatgataagc tgtcaaacat gagaa
//
