Features (pLannotate 1.2.2; 17 found; start..end, strand, type, name):
     17..208     -  CDS            rop: Rop protein, which maintains plasmids at low copy number; rop
    225..605     +  CDS            YPB1_ECOLX: Protein predicted: Swiss-Prot protein existence level 4. From Escherichia coli.
    847..1747    -  CDS            TcR (fragment): tetracycline efflux protein; tet; confers resistance to tetracycline
   1769..1787    +  promoter       T7 promoter: promoter for bacteriophage T7 RNA polymerase
   1876..1898    +  RBS            RBS: efficient ribosome binding site from bacteriophage T7 gene 10 (Olins and Rangwala, 1989)
   1918..1935    +  CDS            6xHis: 6xHis affinity tag
   1945..3045    +  CDS            MBP: maltose binding protein from E. coli; malE (mutated); This version of the gene does not encode a signal sequence, so MBP will remain in the cytosol.
   3100..3116    +  CDS            TEV site (fragment): tobacco etch virus (TEV) protease recognition and cleavage site
   3127..6981    +  CDS            cas13a: CS13A_HERHM - Experimental evidence at protein level: Swiss-Prot protein existence level 1. CRISPR (clustered regularly interspaced short palindromic repeat), is an adaptive immune system that provides protection against mobile genetic elements (viruses, transposable elements and conjugative plasmids). CRISPR clusters contain sequences complementary to antecedent mobile elements and target invading nucleic acids. Unlike many single-component effectors, this CRISPR-Cas system targets RNA (PubMed:28475872). CRISPR clusters are usually transcribed from pre- CRISPR RNA (crRNA) and processed into c
   7066..7115    +  CDS            SET1 (fragment): solubility-enhancement tag derived from T7 phage gene 10B
   7123..7170    +  terminator     T7 terminator: transcription terminator for bacteriophage T7 RNA polymerase
   7196..7488    -  CDS            TcR (fragment): tetracycline efflux protein; tet; confers resistance to tetracycline
   7536..7564    -  promoter       tet promoter: E. coli promoter for tetracycline efflux protein gene
   7677..7781    +  promoter       AmpR promoter: bla
   7782..8642    +  CDS            AmpR: β-lactamase; bla; confers resistance to ampicillin, carbenicillin, and related antibiotics
   8813..9401    +  rep_origin     ori: high-copy-number ColE1/pMB1/pBR322/pUC origin of replication
   9587..9726    -  misc_feature   bom: basis of mobility region from pBR322
>Addgene plasmid #91871 | p2CT-His-MBP-Hhe_Cas13a_WT | addgene full sequence | sequence record 181518 | Addgene NGS Result
CCGGGAGCTGCATGTGTCAGAGGTTTTCACCGTCATCACCGAAACGCGCGAGGCAGCTGCGGTAAAGCTC
ATCAGCGTGGTCGTGAAGCGATTCACAGATGTCTGCCTGTTCATCCGCGTCCAGCTCGTTGAGTTTCTCC
AGAAGCGTTAATGTCTGGCTTCTGATAAAGCGGGCCATGTTAAGGGCGGTTTTTTCCTGTTTGGTCACTG
ATGCCTCCGTGTAAGGGGGATTTCTGTTCATGGGGGTAATGATACCGATGAAACGAGAGAGGATGCTCAC
GATACGGGTTACTGATGATGAACATGCCCGGTTACTGGAACGTTGTGAGGGTAAACAACTGGCGGTATGG
ATGCGGCGGGACCAGAGAAAAATCACTCAGGGTCAATGCCAGCGCTTCGTTAATACAGATGTAGGTGTTC
CACAGGGTAGCCAGCAGCATCCTGCGATGCAGATCCGGAACATAATGGTGCAGGGCGCTGACTTCCGCGT
TTCCAGACTTTACGAAACACGGAAACCGAAGACCATTCATGTTGTTGCTCAGGTCGCAGACGTTTTGCAG
CAGCAGTCGCTTCACGTTCGCTCGCGTATCGGTGATTCATTCTGCTAACCAGTAAGGCAACCCCGCCAGC
CTAGCCGGGTCCTCAACGACAGGAGCACGATCATGCGCACCCGTGGCCAGGACCCAACGCTGCCCGAGAT
GCGCCGCGTGCGGCTGCTGGAGATGGCGGACGCGATGGATATGTTCTGCCAAGGGTTGGTTTGCGCATTC
ACAGTTCTCCGCAAGAATTGATTGGCTCCAATTCTTGGAGTGGTGAATCCGTTAGCGAGGTGCCGCCGGC
TTCCATTCAGGTCGAGGTGGCCCGGCTCCATGCACCGCGACGCAACGCGGGGAGGCAGACAAGGTATAGG
GCGGCGCCTACAATCCATGCCAACCCGTTCCATGTGCTCGCCGAGGCGGCATAAATCGCCGTGACGATCA
GCGGTCCAATGATCGAAGTTAGGCTGGTAAGAGCCGCGAGCGATCCTTGAAGCTGTCCCTGATGGTCGTC
ATCTACCTGCCTGGACAGCATGGCCTGCAACGCGGGCATCCCGATGCCGCCGGAAGCGAGAAGAATCATA
ATGGGGAAGGCCATCCAGCCTCGCGTCGCGAACGCCAGCAAGACGTAGCCCAGCGCGTCGGCCGCCATGC
CGGCGATAATGGCCTGCTTCTCGCCGAAACGTTTGGTGGCGGGACCAGTGACGAAGGCTTGAGCGAGGGC
GTGCAAGATTCCGAATACCGCAAGCGACAGGCCGATCATCGTCGCGCTCCAGCGAAAGCGGTCCTCGCCG
AAAATGACCCAGAGCGCTGCCGGCACCTGTCCTACGAGTTGCATGATAAAGAAGACAGTCATAAGTGCGG
CGACGATAGTCATGCCCCGCGCCCACCGGAAGGAGCTGACTGGGTTGAAGGCTCTCAAGGGCATCGGTCG
ACGCTCTCCCTTATGCGACTCCTGCATTAGGAAGCAGCCCAGTAGTAGGTTGAGGCCGTTGAGCACCGCC
GCCGCAAGGAATGGTGCATGCAAGGAGATGGCGCCCAACAGTCCCCCGGCCACGGGGCCTGCCACCATAC
CCACGCCGAAACAAGCGCTCATGAGCCCGAAGTGGCGAGCCCGATCTTCCCCATCGGTGATGTCGGCGAT
ATAGGCGCCAGCAACCGCACCTGTGGCGCCGGTGATGCCGGCCACGATGCGTCCGGCGTAGAGGATCGAG
ATCTCGATCCCGCGAAATTAATACGACTCACTATAGGGAGACCACAACGGTTTCCCTCTAGTGCCGGCTC
CGGAGAGCTCTTTAATTAAGCGGCCGCCCTGCAGGACTCGAGTTCTAGAAATAATTTTGTTTAACTTTAA
GAAGGAGATATACATATGAAATCTTCTCACCATCACCATCACCATGGTTCTTCTATGAAAATCGAAGAAG
GTAAACTGGTAATCTGGATTAACGGCGATAAAGGCTATAACGGTCTCGCTGAAGTCGGTAAGAAATTCGA
GAAAGATACCGGAATTAAAGTCACCGTTGAGCATCCGGATAAACTGGAAGAGAAATTCCCACAGGTTGCG
GCAACTGGCGATGGCCCTGACATTATCTTCTGGGCACACGACCGCTTTGGTGGCTACGCTCAATCTGGCC
TGTTGGCTGAAATCACCCCGGACAAAGCGTTCCAGGACAAGCTGTATCCGTTTACCTGGGATGCCGTACG
TTACAACGGCAAGCTGATTGCTTACCCGATCGCTGTTGAAGCGTTATCGCTGATTTATAACAAAGATCTG
CTGCCGAACCCGCCAAAAACCTGGGAAGAGATCCCGGCGCTGGATAAAGAACTGAAAGCGAAAGGTAAGA
GCGCGCTGATGTTCAACCTGCAAGAACCGTACTTCACCTGGCCGCTGATTGCTGCTGACGGGGGTTATGC
GTTCAAGTATGAAAACGGCAAGTACGACATTAAAGACGTGGGCGTGGATAACGCTGGCGCGAAAGCGGGT
CTGACCTTCCTGGTTGACCTGATTAAAAACAAACACATGAATGCAGACACCGATTACTCCATCGCAGAAG
CTGCCTTTAATAAAGGCGAAACAGCGATGACCATCAACGGCCCGTGGGCATGGTCCAACATCGACACCAG
CAAAGTGAATTATGGTGTAACGGTACTGCCGACCTTCAAGGGTCAACCATCCAAACCGTTCGTTGGCGTG
CTGAGCGCAGGTATTAACGCCGCCAGTCCGAACAAAGAGCTGGCAAAAGAGTTCCTCGAAAACTATCTGC
TGACTGATGAAGGTCTGGAAGCGGTTAATAAAGACAAACCGCTGGGTGCCGTAGCGCTGAAGTCTTACGA
GGAAGAGTTGGCGAAAGATCCACGTATTGCCGCCACTATGGAAAACGCCCAGAAAGGTGAAATCATGCCG
AACATCCCGCAGATGTCCGCTTTCTGGTATGCCGTGCGTACTGCGGTGATCAACGCCGCCAGCGGTCGTC
AGACTGTCGATGAAGCCCTGAAAGACGCGCAGACTAATTCGAGCTCGAACAACAACAACAATAACAATAA
CAACAACCTCGGGATCGAGGAAAACCTGTACTTCCAATCCAATGCAATGAAGTTGACGCGTCGCCGCATC
AGTGGCAATTCAGTCGACCAGAAGATTACAGCTGCGTTTTATCGTGATATGTCGCAAGGGTTATTATATT
ATGATTCGGAGGACAATGACTGTACGGACAAGGTCATCGAAAGTATGGATTTCGAACGCTCTTGGCGTGG
ACGCATTCTGAAGAACGGCGAGGATGATAAGAATCCGTTTTACATGTTCGTTAAAGGTTTAGTTGGTTCC
AACGATAAGATCGTGTGCGAACCTATCGACGTCGACTCAGACCCTGATAACTTAGATATCTTGATTAACA
AAAATCTGACGGGGTTCGGACGCAACTTGAAAGCACCTGACAGTAACGATACCTTAGAAAATCTTATCCG
CAAAATCCAGGCCGGCATTCCCGAAGAAGAGGTTCTTCCGGAGCTGAAGAAAATTAAAGAGATGATCCAG
AAAGACATCGTTAACCGCAAAGAGCAGTTGCTTAAATCCATCAAAAACAACCGTATTCCTTTTTCATTGG
AAGGTTCCAAGCTGGTCCCTTCCACCAAAAAGATGAAGTGGCTTTTCAAGTTGATTGACGTTCCTAATAA
AACCTTCAATGAAAAAATGTTGGAGAAGTACTGGGAGATCTACGACTATGACAAGCTTAAGGCGAATATC
ACGAACCGCCTGGACAAAACGGATAAGAAGGCACGTTCAATTTCGCGTGCGGTAAGCGAGGAGTTACGTG
AGTACCATAAAAACTTGCGCACAAACTATAATCGCTTCGTATCTGGAGACCGTCCAGCAGCCGGGCTTGA
CAATGGGGGGAGTGCTAAATATAATCCCGATAAGGAGGAGTTCTTATTGTTTCTTAAAGAAGTTGAGCAG
TACTTCAAGAAATACTTCCCAGTCAAGAGCAAGCATTCGAACAAGTCCAAAGACAAATCATTGGTTGATA
AGTACAAAAATTATTGCAGTTACAAAGTGGTCAAGAAAGAGGTCAACCGCAGCATCATCAATCAATTGGT
GGCTGGACTTATTCAGCAGGGTAAGCTTCTGTATTACTTCTACTATAACGATACCTGGCAGGAGGATTTC
CTGAATTCCTACGGTCTTAGTTATATTCAGGTTGAGGAGGCATTTAAAAAGAGTGTAATGACCAGTCTTT
CGTGGGGAATCAACCGTCTGACCTCGTTCTTTATCGACGACTCGAACACTGTGAAGTTTGATGATATCAC
AACGAAAAAGGCTAAGGAGGCGATTGAGTCTAATTATTTCAACAAATTACGCACATGCTCCCGTATGCAG
GACCACTTCAAAGAGAAATTGGCCTTCTTTTACCCGGTGTATGTGAAGGACAAGAAGGATCGCCCGGATG
ATGATATCGAAAACTTAATTGTACTGGTTAAGAACGCCATTGAGAGCGTGAGCTATTTGCGCAATCGCAC
GTTTCACTTTAAAGAGAGCTCCTTATTGGAGCTGCTTAAAGAGTTAGACGATAAAAATTCTGGTCAAAAT
AAAATCGACTATAGCGTAGCCGCTGAATTTATTAAACGCGATATCGAGAACTTGTATGACGTCTTCCGTG
AACAGATCCGCTCACTTGGTATTGCTGAGTACTACAAGGCGGACATGATTTCGGACTGTTTTAAGACATG
CGGGTTAGAATTCGCGCTTTATTCGCCAAAAAATTCGTTGATGCCCGCTTTTAAGAACGTTTATAAACGC
GGAGCAAATCTTAACAAGGCGTATATTCGCGATAAAGGGCCAAAGGAAACAGGAGACCAGGGTCAGAACT
CGTACAAAGCTTTGGAGGAATATCGTGAGCTTACATGGTATATTGAGGTGAAGAATAACGACCAGTCGTA
CAACGCCTACAAGAATTTGCTTCAACTGATTTATTATCATGCGTTTCTTCCGGAGGTTCGTGAAAATGAG
GCTCTTATCACTGACTTCATTAACCGCACTAAAGAGTGGAATCGTAAGGAAACAGAGGAGCGTCTGAACA
CTAAAAACAATAAAAAACACAAGAATTTCGACGAGAATGACGATATTACGGTAAATACGTATCGTTACGA
ATCTATTCCGGATTACCAGGGGGAATCCCTTGATGATTATCTTAAGGTGTTACAGCGCAAGCAAATGGCG
CGTGCGAAGGAGGTAAATGAGAAGGAGGAGGGCAACAATAACTATATCCAATTCATTCGTGACGTCGTAG
TATGGGCGTTCGGGGCCTACTTGGAAAACAAGCTGAAGAATTATAAGAACGAACTGCAACCACCGTTGAG
CAAAGAGAACATTGGCTTAAATGATACCTTAAAGGAATTGTTTCCCGAAGAAAAAGTAAAGTCACCATTT
AATATCAAGTGCCGTTTCTCCATTAGTACATTTATCGACAACAAAGGTAAGTCCACCGATAATACCTCGG
CCGAGGCCGTCAAGACTGATGGCAAGGAGGACGAAAAGGACAAAAAGAATATTAAACGCAAAGACTTGCT
TTGCTTTTACCTGTTCTTACGCTTGCTTGATGAAAACGAAATTTGCAAATTACAACACCAATTTATTAAA
TACCGTTGCAGTTTAAAAGAGCGTCGTTTTCCAGGTAACCGCACCAAACTGGAGAAGGAAACTGAACTTT
TGGCCGAGCTGGAAGAACTGATGGAACTGGTACGTTTTACGATGCCATCAATTCCTGAAATCTCTGCAAA
GGCGGAATCAGGTTATGACACAATGATTAAGAAGTATTTTAAAGACTTCATCGAGAAAAAAGTCTTTAAG
AATCCGAAGACGTCCAACCTGTACTACCACTCCGACTCTAAAACTCCGGTCACCCGCAAATATATGGCTC
TGCTGATGCGTTCTGCGCCTTTGCATCTCTACAAGGATATCTTCAAGGGCTACTATTTGATCACTAAGAA
GGAGTGTTTGGAGTATATTAAATTAAGCAACATCATTAAAGACTATCAAAACTCATTGAATGAATTGCAC
GAGCAGCTGGAGCGCATTAAATTAAAGAGTGAGAAACAAAACGGGAAAGACTCTCTGTATCTTGACAAAA
AGGACTTCTATAAAGTAAAGGAGTACGTCGAAAATTTAGAACAAGTGGCGTGTTACAAGCACTTGCAGCA
CAAAATCAACTTCGAAAGCTTATACCGTATTTTTCGTATTCACGTGGACATCGCTGCGCGTATGGTCGGT
TATACCCAAGACTGGGAGCGTGATATGCACTTTCTTTTCAAGGCGTTGGTCTATAATGGCGTACTTGAGG
AGCGCCGTTTTGAAGCAATCTTTAACAATAACGATGACAACAACGACGGGCGTATCGTAAAAAAGATCCA
GAATAACTTAAATAACAAGAACCGCGAATTAGTATCTATGTTATGTTGGAATAAAAAGCTGAACAAGAAC
GAATTTGGTGCTATTATTTGGAAGCGTAACCCTATCGCCCATCTGAACCACTTTACACAAACGGAACAAA
ACTCAAAGTCGAGCCTTGAATCTCTGATCAACTCGCTGCGCATCCTGTTAGCGTACGACCGTAAACGTCA
AAACGCTGTGACAAAGACTATCAATGACCTTCTGTTAAACGACTATCACATCCGCATTAAGTGGGAAGGG
CGCGTGGATGAAGGGCAGATCTACTTTAATATCAAGGAAAAGGAAGACATCGAGAACGAGCCTATTATCC
ACTTGAAACACCTGCATAAAAAGGACTGCTACATTTACAAGAACAGCTATATGTTCGACAAGCAAAAGGA
GTGGATTTGTAATGGCATTAAAGAAGAAGTTTATGACAAGTCCATTCTTAAGTGTATCGGAAACTTGTTC
AAGTTTGACTATGAGGACAAAAACAAATCCTCAGCAAATCCTAAGCACACCTAGTAAATTGGAAGTGGAT
AACGGATCCGCGATCGTGGCGCGCCACCTGGTGGCCGGCCGGTACCACGCGTGCGCGCTGATCCGGCTGC
TAACAAAGCCCGAAAGGAAGCTGAGTTGGCTGCTGCCACCGCTGAGCAATAACTAGCATAACCCCTTGGG
GCCTCTAAACGGGTCTTGAGGGGTTTTTTGCTGAAAGGAGGAACTATATCCGGATATCCACAGGACGGGT
GTGGTCGCCATGATCGCGTAGTCGATAGTGGCTCCAAGTAGCGAAGCGAGCAGGACTGGGCGGCGGCCAA
AGCGGTCGGACAGTGCTCCGAGAACGGGTGCGCATAGAAATTGCATCAACGCATATAGCGCTAGCAGCAC
GCCATAGTGACTGGCGATGCTGTCGGAATGGACGATATCCCGCAAGAGGCCCGGCAGTACCGGCATAACC
AAGCCTATGCCTACAGCATCCAGGGTGACGGTGCCGAGGATGACGATGAGCGCATTGTTAGATTTCATAC
ACGGTGCCTGACTGCGTTAGCAATTTAACTGTGATAAACTACCGCATTAAAGCTTATCGATGATAAGCTG
TCAAACATGAGAATTCTTGAAGACGAAAGGGCCTCGTGATACGCCTATTTTTATAGGTTAATGTCATGAT
AATAATGGTTTCTTAGACGTCAGGTGGCACTTTTCGGGGAAATGTGCGCGGAACCCCTATTTGTTTATTT
TTCTAAATACATTCAAATATGTATCCGCTCATGAGACAATAACCCTGATAAATGCTTCAATAACATTGAA
AAAGGAAGAGTATGAGTATTCAACATTTCCGTGTCGCCCTTATTCCCTTTTTTGCGGCATTTTGCCTTCC
TGTTTTTGCTCACCCAGAAACGCTGGTGAAAGTAAAAGATGCTGAAGATCAGTTGGGTGCACGAGTGGGT
TACATCGAACTGGATCTCAACAGCGGTAAGATCCTTGAGAGTTTTCGCCCCGAAGAACGTTTTCCAATGA
TGAGCACTTTTAAAGTTCTGCTATGTGGCGCGGTATTATCCCGTGTTGACGCCGGGCAAGAGCAACTCGG
TCGCCGCATACACTATTCTCAGAATGACTTGGTTGAGTACTCACCAGTCACAGAAAAGCATCTTACGGAT
GGCATGACAGTAAGAGAATTATGCAGTGCTGCCATAACCATGAGTGATAACACTGCGGCCAACTTACTTC
TGACAACGATCGGAGGACCGAAGGAGCTAACCGCTTTTTTGCACAACATGGGGGATCATGTAACTCGCCT
TGATCGTTGGGAACCGGAGCTGAATGAAGCCATACCAAACGACGAGCGTGACACCACGATGCCTGCAGCA
ATGGCAACAACGTTGCGCAAACTATTAACTGGCGAACTACTTACTCTAGCTTCCCGGCAACAATTAATAG
ACTGGATGGAGGCGGATAAAGTTGCAGGACCACTTCTGCGCTCGGCCCTTCCGGCTGGCTGGTTTATTGC
TGATAAATCTGGAGCCGGTGAGCGTGGGTCTCGCGGTATCATTGCAGCACTGGGGCCAGATGGTAAGCCC
TCCCGTATCGTAGTTATCTACACGACGGGGAGTCAGGCAACTATGGATGAACGAAATAGACAGATCGCTG
AGATAGGTGCCTCACTGATTAAGCATTGGTAACTGTCAGACCAAGTTTACTCATATATACTTTAGATTGA
TTTAAAACTTCATTTTTAATTTAAAAGGATCTAGGTGAAGATCCTTTTTGATAATCTCATGACCAAAATC
CCTTAACGTGAGTTTTCGTTCCACTGAGCGTCAGACCCCGTAGAAAAGATCAAAGGATCTTCTTGAGATC
CTTTTTTTCTGCGCGTAATCTGCTGCTTGCAAACAAAAAAACCACCGCTACCAGCGGTGGTTTGTTTGCC
GGATCAAGAGCTACCAACTCTTTTTCCGAAGGTAACTGGCTTCAGCAGAGCGCAGATACCAAATACTGTC
CTTCTAGTGTAGCCGTAGTTAGGCCACCACTTCAAGAACTCTGTAGCACCGCCTACATACCTCGCTCTGC
TAATCCTGTTACCAGTGGCTGCTGCCAGTGGCGATAAGTCGTGTCTTACCGGGTTGGACTCAAGACGATA
GTTACCGGATAAGGCGCAGCGGTCGGGCTGAACGGGGGGTTCGTGCACACAGCCCAGCTTGGAGCGAACG
ACCTACACCGAACTGAGATACCTACAGCGTGAGCTATGAGAAAGCGCCACGCTTCCCGAAGGGAGAAAGG
CGGACAGGTATCCGGTAAGCGGCAGGGTCGGAACAGGAGAGCGCACGAGGGAGCTTCCAGGGGGAAACGC
CTGGTATCTTTATAGTCCTGTCGGGTTTCGCCACCTCTGACTTGAGCGTCGATTTTTGTGATGCTCGTCA
GGGGGGCGGAGCCTATGGAAAAACGCCAGCAACGCGGCCTTTTTACGGTTCCTGGCCTTTTGCTGGCCTT
TTGCTCACATGTTCTTTCCTGCGTTATCCCCTGATTCTGTGGATAACCGTATTACCGCCTTTGAGTGAGC
TGATACCGCTCGCCGCAGCCGAACGACCGAGCGCAGCGAGTCAGTGAGCGAGGAAGCGGAACAGCGCCTG
ATGCGGTATTTTCTCCTTACGCATCTGTGCGGTATTTCACACCGCAATGGTGCACTCTCAGTACAATCTG
CTCTGATGCCGCATAGTTAAGCCAGTATACACTCCGCTATCGCTACGTGACTGGGTCATGGCTGCGCCCC
GACACCCGCCAACACCCGCTGACGCGCCCTGACGGGCTTGTCTGCTCCCGGCATCCGCTTACAGACAAGC
TGTGACCGTCT
